>Addgene plasmid #250456 | pPR-1_2A_LN5N | addgene full sequence | sequence record 498460 | Addgene NGS Result
ACATCTCACTTCGATAAAATGCCAGAGAGGAATGTTGTTTCTTGGAATGCGATGATCTCTGGTTATGCAC
AGAACGGTAGGATAGACGAAGCAAGAGAACTCTTGTCTTCACGAAGTGGCTCTTCAGTGGACGAAAGGGC
CTCGTGATACGCCTATTTTTATAGGTTAATGTCATGATAATAATGGTTTCTTAGACGTCAGGTGGCACTT
TTCGGGGAAATGTGCGCGGAACCCCTATTTGTTTATTTTTCTAAATACATTCAAATATGTATCCGCTCAT
GAGACAATAACCCTGATAAATGCTTCAATAATATTGAAAAAGGAAGAGTATGGCTAAAATGAGAATATCA
CCGGAATTGAAAAAACTGATCGAAAAATACCGCTGCGTAAAAGATACGGAAGGAATGTCTCCTGCTAAGG
TATATAAGCTGGTGGGAGAAAATGAAAACCTATATTTAAAAATGACGGACAGCCGGTATAAAGGGACCAC
CTATGATGTGGAACGGGAAAAGGACATGATGCTATGGCTGGAAGGAAAGCTGCCTGTTCCAAAGGTCCTG
CACTTTGAACGGCATGATGGCTGGAGCAATCTGCTCATGAGTGAGGCCGATGGCGTCCTTTGCTCGGAAG
AGTATGAAGATGAACAAAGCCCTGAAAAGATTATCGAGCTGTATGCGGAGTGCATCAGGCTCTTTCACTC
CATCGACATATCGGATTGTCCCTATACGAATAGCTTAGACAGCCGCTTAGCCGAATTGGATTACTTACTG
AATAACGATCTGGCCGATGTGGATTGCGAAAACTGGGAAGAGGACACTCCATTTAAAGATCCGCGCGAGC
TGTATGATTTTTTAAAGACGGAAAAGCCCGAAGAGGAACTTGTCTTTTCCCACGGCGACCTGGGAGACAG
CAACATCTTTGTGAAAGATGGCAAAGTAAGTGGCTTTATTGATCTTGGGAGAAGCGGCAGGGCGGACAAG
TGGTATGACATTGCCTTCTGCGTCCGGTCGCTCAGGGAGGATATCGGGGAAGAACAGTATGTCGAGCTAT
TTTTTGACTTACTGGGGATCAAGCCTGATTGGGAGAAAATAAAATATTATATTTTACTGGATGAATTGTT
TTAGCTGTCAGACCAAGTTTACTCATATATACTTTAGATTGATTTAAAACTTCATTTTTAATTTAAAAGG
ATCTAGGTGAAGATCCTTTTTGATAATCTCATGACCAAAATCCCTTAACGTGAGTTTTCGTTCCACTGAG
CGTCAGACCCCGTAGAAAAGATCAAAGGATCTTCTTGAGATCCTTTTTTTCTGCGCGTAATCTGCTGCTT
GCAAACAAAAAAACCACCGCTACCAGCGGTGGTTTGTTTGCCGGATCAAGAGCTACCAACTCTTTTTCCG
AAGGTAACTGGCTTCAGCAGAGCGCAGATACCAAATACTGTTCTTCTAGTGTAGCCGTAGTTAGGCCACC
ACTTCAAGAACTCTGTAGCACCGCCTACATACCTCGCTCTGCTAATCCTGTTACCAGTGGCTGCTGCCAG
TGGCGATAAGTCGTGTCTTACCGGGTTGGACTCAAGACGATAGTTACCGGATAAGGCGCAGCGGTCGGGC
TGAACGGGGGGTTCGTGCACACAGCCCAGCTTGGAGCGAACGACCTACACCGAACTGAGATACCTACAGC
GTGAGCTATGAGAAAGCGCCACGCTTCCCGAAGGGAGAAAGGCGGACAGGTATCCGGTAAGCGGCAGGGT
CGGAACAGGAGAGCGCACGAGGGAGCTTCCAGGGGGAAACGCCTGGTATCTTTATAGTCCTGTCGGGTTT
CGCCACCTCTGACTTGAGCGTCGATTTTTGTGATGCTCGTCAGGGGGGCGGAGCCTATGGAAAAACGCCA
GCAACGCGGCCTTTTTACGGTTCCTGGCCTTTTGCTGGCCTTTTGCTCACATGTTCTTTCCTGCGTTATC
CCCTGATTCTGTGGATAACCGTATTACCGCCTTTGAGTGAGCTGATACCGCTCGCCGCAGCCGAACGACC
GAGCGCAGCGAGTCAGTGAGCGAGGAAGCGGAAGAGCGCCCAATACGCAAACCGCCTCTCCCCGCGCGTT
GGCCGATTCATTAATCACTCTGTGAAG
Features (pLannotate 1.2.2; 5 found; start..end, strand, type, name):
     10..132     +  CDS            PCMP-E50 (fragment): PP192_ARATH - Experimental evidence at transcript level: Swiss-Prot protein existence level 2. From Arabidopsis thaliana (Mouse-ear cress).
    225..329     +  promoter       AmpR promoter: bla
    330..1124    +  CDS            KanR: aminoglycoside phosphotransferase; aphA-3; confers resistance to kanamycin
   1295..1883    +  rep_origin     ori: high-copy-number ColE1/pMB1/pBR322/pUC origin of replication
   2066..2115    +  CDS            lacI (fragment): lac repressor; lacI; The lac repressor binds to the lac operator to inhibit transcription in E. coli. This inhibition can be relieved by adding lactose or isopropyl-β-D-thiogalactopyranoside (IPTG).
