[The description below was written by a language model from this plasmid's Addgene catalogue record and pLannotate feature annotations shown in this document.]
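Description:
pPR-1_2A_LN5N is a small (about 2.1 kb) synthetic-biology parts plasmid from the GRASP kit, a MoClo/Golden Gate library used to build synthetic pentatricopeptide repeat (sPPR) RNA-binding proteins, here described as being for RNA editing. It is built on the pAGM1311 backbone, a cloning vector from the MoClo system. It is propagated in E. coli through a high-copy ColE1/pUC-type origin. Selection is with kanamycin, through an aminoglycoside phosphotransferase gene driven by the bla (AmpR) promoter. The table annotates no eukaryotic promoter, terminator, tag or reporter, which fits a storage and donor plasmid rather than an expression construct.

The payload is the synthetic module named 2A_LN5N. In the feature table it appears as a coding segment of roughly 120 nt, annotated by similarity as a fragment of an Arabidopsis thaliana PPR protein (PCMP-E50). That hit reflects homology between the designed sequence and natural PPR motifs, since the insert itself is recorded as synthetic. The record does not explain the module name, so its position in the assembly and the RNA base or bases its motifs recognise are not stated. The short lacI fragment near the end of the sequence is probably a backbone remnant with no function.

According to the depositor, the kit comprises 42 plasmids whose modules can be combined by Golden Gate assembly into sPPR proteins of 9, 14 or 19 motifs. These can target any RNA sequence of matching length. This plasmid supplies one such building block and is meant to be used with the other kit modules, not on its own.
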