Addgene plasmid #250456: pPR-1_2A_LN5N
Purpose: GRASP module to assemble sPPR proteins for RNA editing: module 2A_LN5N
Depositing lab: Ian Small. Depositing organization: University of Western Australia. Publication: GRASP: a modular toolkit for building synthetic pentatricopeptide repeat RNA-binding proteins. Dennis M, Low SY, Viljoen A, Pullakhandam A, Colas des Francs-Small C, Campbell-Clause L, Bond CS, Small I, Kwok van der Giezen FM. Nucleic Acids Res. 2025 Oct 28;53(20):gkaf1169. doi: 10.1093/nar/gkaf1169. PubMed 41224122.
Backbone
  Vector backbone: pAGM1311
  Backbone manufacturer: Sylvestre Marillonnet
  Vector type: Synthetic Biology
Growth in bacteria
  Bacterial resistance: Kanamycin, 50 μg/mL
  Growth temperature: 37°C
  Growth strain: DH5alpha
  Copy number: High Copy
Gene/Insert
  Gene/Insert name: 2A_LN5N
  Species: Synthetic
  Cloning method: Golden Gate
Terms and licenses: Academic/Nonprofit Terms; Industry Terms: Not Available to Industry
Depositor comments: GRASP kit for MoClo assembly of sPPR proteins is a library of 42 plasmids which can be combined to assemble sPPR proteins with 9, 14, or 19 motifs to target any RNA sequence of the same length. See the original publication for more information, and find code for analysis and script for GRASP assembly at https://github.com/farleykvdg/GRASP.
How to cite: pPR-1_2A_LN5N was a gift from Ian Small (Addgene plasmid # 250456 ; http://n2t.net/addgene:250456 ; RRID:Addgene_250456)
