>Addgene plasmid #250456 | pPR-1_2A_LN5N | depositor partial sequence | sequence record 494177 | 2A_LN5N
CTTCGATAAAATGCCAGAGAGGAATGTTGTTTCTTGGAATGCGATGATCTCTGGTTATGCACAGAACGGT
AGGATAGACGAAGCAAGAGAACTC
